>Addgene plasmid #197556 | Myc-Bnip3-T181A | addgene full sequence | sequence record 386257 | Addgene NGS Result
GACGGATCGGGAGATCTCCCGATCCCCTATGGTGCACTCTCAGTACAATCTGCTCTGATGCCGCATAGTT
AAGCCAGTATCTGCTCCCTGCTTGTGTGTTGGAGGTCGCTGAGTAGTGCGCGAGCAAAATTTAAGCTACA
ACAAGGCAAGGCTTGACCGACAATTGCATGAAGAATCTGCTTAGGGTTAGGCGTTTTGCGCTGCTTCGCG
ATGTACGGGCCAGATATACGCGTTGACATTGATTATTGACTAGTTATTAATAGTAATCAATTACGGGGTC
ATTAGTTCATAGCCCATATATGGAGTTCCGCGTTACATAACTTACGGTAAATGGCCCGCCTGGCTGACCG
CCCAACGACCCCCGCCCATTGACGTCAATAATGACGTATGTTCCCATAGTAACGCCAATAGGGACTTTCC
ATTGACGTCAATGGGTGGAGTATTTACGGTAAACTGCCCACTTGGCAGTACATCAAGTGTATCATATGCC
AAGTACGCCCCCTATTGACGTCAATGACGGTAAATGGCCCGCCTGGCATTATGCCCAGTACATGACCTTA
TGGGACTTTCCTACTTGGCAGTACATCTACGTATTAGTCATCGCTATTACCATGGTGATGCGGTTTTGGC
AGTACATCAATGGGCGTGGATAGCGGTTTGACTCACGGGGATTTCCAAGTCTCCACCCCATTGACGTCAA
TGGGAGTTTGTTTTGGCACCAAAATCAACGGGACTTTCCAAAATGTCGTAACAACTCCGCCCCATTGACG
CAAATGGGCGGTAGGCGTGTACGGTGGGAGGTCTATATAAGCAGAGCTCTCTGGCTAACTAGAGAACCCA
CTGCTTACTGGCTTATCGAAATTAATACGACTCACTATAGGGAGACCCAAGCTTGGTACCATGGAGCAGA
AGCTGATCTCCGAGGAGGACCTGGGATCCATCGATGTCGACGAATTCATGTCGCAGAGCGGGGAGGAGAA
CCTGCAGGGCTCCTGGGTAGAACTGCACTTCAGCAATGGCAATGGGAGCAGCGTTCCAGCCTCCGTCTCT
ATTTATAATGGTGACATGGAAAAAATACTGTTGGATGCCCAGCATGAATCTGGACGAAGTAGCTCCAAGA
GTTCTCACTGTGACAGCCCACCTCGCTCCCAGACACCACAAGATACCAACAGAGCTGAAATAGACAGCCA
CAGCTTTGGCGAGAAAAACAGCACTCTGTCTGAGGAAGATTATATTGAGAGAAGAAGAGAAGTTGAAAGT
ATCCTGAAGAAAAACTCAGATTGGATATGGGATTGGTCAAGTCGACCAGAAAATATTCCCCCCAAGGAGT
TCCTTTTTAAACACCCGAAGCGCACAGCTACTCTCAGCATGAGAAACACAAGCGTTATGAAGAAAGGGGG
AATTTTCTCAGCAGACTTTCTGAAGGTTTTCCTTCCATCTCTGTTACTGTCTCATCTGCTGGCCATTGGC
TTGGGGATCTACATTGGAAGGCGTCTGGCAACTTCCACTAGCACCTTCTGACTCGAGCATGCATCTAGAG
GGCCCTATTCTATAGTGTCACCTAAATGCTAGAGCTCGCTGATCAGCCTCGACTGTGCCTTCTAGTTGCC
AGCCATCTGTTGTTTGCCCCTCCCCCGTGCCTTCCTTGACCCTGGAAGGTGCCACTCCCACTGTCCTTTC
CTAATAAAATGAGGAAATTGCATCGCATTGTCTGAGTAGGTGTCATTCTATTCTGGGGGGTGGGGTGGGG
CAGGACAGCAAGGGGGAGGATTGGGAAGACAATAGCAGGCATGCTGGGGATGCGGTGGGCTCTATGGCTT
CTGAGGCGGAAAGAACCAGCTGGGGCTCTAGGGGGTATCCCC
[124 nt withheld, positions 1863-1986]
C
[91 nt withheld, positions 1988-2078]
A
[49 nt withheld, positions 2080-2128]
CCTTTGACGTTGGAGTCCACGTTCTTT
[37 nt withheld, positions 2156-2192]
ACCCTATCTCGGTCTATTCTTTTGATTTATAAGGGATTTTGCCGATTTCGGCCTATTGGTTAAAAAATGA
GCTGATTTAACAAAAATTTAACGCGAATTAATTCTGTGGAATGTGTGTCAGTTAGGGTGTGGAAAGTCCC
CAGGCTCCCCAGCAGGCAGAAGTATGCAAAGCATGCATCTCAATTAGTCAGCAACCAGGTGTGGAAAGTC
CCCAGGCTCCCCAGCAGGCAGAAGTATGCAAAGCATGCATCTCAATTAGTCAGCAACCATAGTCCCGCCC
CTAACTCCGCCCATCCCGCCCCTAACTCCGCCCAGTTCCGCCCATTCTCCGCCCCATGGCTGACTAATTT
TTTTTATTTATGCAGAGGCCGAGGCCGCCTCTGCCTCTGAGCTATTCCAGAAGTAGTGAGGAGGCTTTTT
TGGAGGCCTAGGCTTTTGCAAAAAGCTCCCGGGAGCTTGTATATCCATTTTCGGATCTGATCAAGAGACA
GGATGAGGATCGTTTCGCATGATTGAACAAGATGGATTGCACGCAGGTTCTCCGGCCGCTTGGGTGGAGA
GGCTATTCGGCTATGACTGGGCACAACAGACAATCGGCTGCTCTGATGCCGCCGTGTTCCGGCTGTCAGC
GCAGGGGCGCCCGGTTCTTTTTGTCAAGACCGACCTGTCCGGTGCCCTGAATGAACTGCAGGACGAGGCA
GCGCGGCTATCGTGGCTGGCCACGACGGGCGTTCCTTGCGCAGCTGTGCTCGACGTTGTCACTGAAGCGG
GAAGGGACTGGCTGCTATTGGGCGAAGTGCCGGGGCAGGATCTCCTGTCATCTCACCTTGCTCCTGCCGA
GAAAGTATCCATCATGGCTGATGCAATGCGGCGGCTGCATACGCTTGATCCGGCTACCTGCCCATTCGAC
CACCAAGCGAAACATCGCATCGAGCGAGCACGTACTCGGATGGAAGCCGGTCTTGTCGATCAGGATGATC
TGGACGAAGAGCATCAGGGGCTCGCGCCAGCCGAACTGTTCGCCAGGCTCAAGGCGCGCATGCCCGACGG
CGAGGATCTCGTCGTGACCCATGGCGATGCCTGCTTGCCGAATATCATGGTGGAAAATGGCCGCTTTTCT
GGATTCATCGACTGTGGCCGGCTGGGTGTGGCGGACCGCTATCAGGACATAGCGTTGGCTACCCGTGATA
TTGCTGAAGAGCTTGGCGGCGAATGGGCTGACCGCTTCCTCGTGCTTTACGGTATCGCCGCTCCCGATTC
GCAGCGCATCGCCTTCTATCGCCTTCTTGACGAGTTCTTCTGAGCGGGACTCTGGGGTTCGAAATGACCG
ACCAAGCGACGCCCAACCTGCCATCACGAGATTTCGATTCCACCGCCGCCTTCTATGAAAGGTTGGGCTT
CGGAATCGTTTTCCGGGACGCCGGCTGGATGATCCTCCAGCGCGGGGATCTCATGCTGGAGTTCTTCGCC
CACCCCAACTTGTTTATTGCAGCTTATAATGGTTACAAATAAAGCAATAGCATCACAAATTTCACAAATA
AAGCATTTTTTTCACTGCATTCTAGTTGTGGTTTGTCCAAACTCATCAATGTATCTTATCATGTCTGTAT
ACCGTCGACCTCTAGCTAGAGCTTGGCGTAATCATGGTCATAGCTGTTTCCTGTGTGAAATTGTTATCCG
CTCACAATTCCACACAACATACGAGCCGGAAGCATAAAGTGTAAAGCCTGGGGTGCCTAATGAGTGAGCT
AACTCACATTAATTGCGTTGCGCTCACTGCCCGCTTTCCAGTCGGGAAACCTGTCGTGCCAGCTGCATTA
ATGAATCGGCCAACGCGCGGGGAGAGGCGGTTTGCGTATTGGGCGCTCTTCCGCTTCCTCGCTCACTGAC
TCGCTGCGCTCGGTCGTTCGGCTGCGGCGAGCGGTATCAGCTCACTCAAAGGCGGTAATACGGTTATCCA
CAGAATCAGGGGATAACGCAGGAAAGAACATGTGAGCAAAAGGCCAGCAAAAGGCCAGGAACCGTAAAAA
GGCCGCGTTGCTGGCGTTTTTCCATAGGCTCCGCCCCCCTGACGAGCATCACAAAAATCGACGCTCAAGT
CAGAGGTGGCGAAACCCGACAGGACTATAAAGATACCAGGCGTTTCCCCCTGGAAGCTCCCTCGTGCGCT
CTCCTGTTCCGACCCTGCCGCTTACCGGATACCTGTCCGCCTTTCTCCCTTCGGGAAGCGTGGCGCTTTC
TCATAGCTCACGCTGTAGGTATCTCAGTTCGGTGTAGGTCGTTCGCTCCAAGCTGGGCTGTGTGCACGAA
CCCCCCGTTCAGCCCGACCGCTGCGCCTTATCCGGTAACTATCGTCTTGAGTCCAACCCGGTAAGACACG
ACTTATCGCCACTGGCAGCAGCCACTGGTAACAGGATTAGCAGAGCGAGGTATGTAGGCGGTGCTACAGA
GTTCTTGAAGTGGTGGCCTAACTACGGCTACACTAGAAGAACAGTATTTGGTATCTGCGCTCTGCTGAAG
CCAGTTACCTTCGGAAAAAGAGTTGGTAGCTCTTGATCCGGCAAACAAACCACCGCTGGTAGCGGTGGTT
TTTTTGTTTGCAAGCAGCAGATTACGCGCAGAAAAAAAGGATCTCAAGAAGATCCTTTGATCTTTTCTAC
GGGGTCTGACGCTCAGTGGAACGAAAACTCACGTTAAGGGATTTTGGTCATGAGATTATCAAAAAGGATC
TTCACCTAGATCCTTTTAAATTAAAAATGAAGTTTTAAATCAATCTAAAGTATATATGAGTAAACTTGGT
CTGACAGTTACCAATGCTTAATCAGTGAGGCACCTATCTCAGCGATCTGTCTATTTCGTTCATCCATAGT
TGCCTGACTCCCCGTCGTGTAGATAACTACGATACGGGAGGGCTTACCATCTGGCCCCAGTGCTGCAATG
ATACCGCGAGACCCACGCTCACCGGCTCCAGATTTATCAGCAATAAACCAGCCAGCCGGAAGGGCCGAGC
GCAGAAGTGGTCCTGCAACTTTATCCGCCTCCATCCAGTCTATTAATTGTTGCCGGGAAGCTAGAGTAAG
TAGTTCGCCAGTTAATAGTTTGCGCAACGTTGTTGCCATTGCTACAGGCATCGTGGTGTCACGCTCGTCG
TTTGGTATGGCTTCATTCAGCTCCGGTTCCCAACGATCAAGGCGAGTTACATGATCCCCCATGTTGTGCA
AAAAAGCGGTTAGCTCCTTCGGTCCTCCGATCGTTGTCAGAAGTAAGTTGGCCGCAGTGTTATCACTCAT
GGTTATGGCAGCACTGCATAATTCTCTTACTGTCATGCCATCCGTAAGATGCTTTTCTGTGACTGGTGAG
TACTCAACCAAGTCATTCTGAGAATAGTGTATGCGGCGACCGAGTTGCTCTTGCCCGGCGTCAATACGGG
ATAATACCGCGCCACATAGCAGAACTTTAAAAGTGCTCATCATTGGAAAACGTTCTTCGGGGCGAAAACT
CTCAAGGATCTTACCGCTGTTGAGATCCAGTTCGATGTAACCCACTCGTGCACCCAACTGATCTTCAGCA
TCTTTTACTTTCACCAGCGTTTCTGGGTGAGCAAAAACAGGAAGGCAAAATGCCGCAAAAAAGGGAATAA
GGGCGACACGGAAATGTTGAATACTCATACTCTTCCTTTTTCAATATTATTGAAGCATTTATCAGGGTTA
TTGTCTCATGAGCGGATACATATTTGAATGTATTTAGAAAAATAAACAAATAGGGGTTCCGCGCACATTT
CCCCGAAAAGTGCCACCTGACGTC
Features (pLannotate 1.2.2; 21 found; start..end, strand, type, name):
     28..80      -  misc_feature   bom (fragment): basis of mobility region from pBR322
    235..614     +  enhancer       CMV enhancer: human cytomegalovirus immediate early enhancer
    615..818     +  promoter       CMV promoter: human cytomegalovirus (CMV) immediate early promoter
    814..847     +  LTR            5' LTR (truncated) (fragment): truncated 5' long terminal repeat (LTR) from HIV-1
    863..881     +  promoter       T7 promoter: promoter for bacteriophage T7 RNA polymerase
    958..1518    +  CDS            Bnip3: BNIP3_MOUSE - Also known as Nip3. Experimental evidence at protein level: Swiss-Prot protein existence level 1. Apoptosis-inducing protein that can overcome BCL2 suppression. May play a role in repartitioning calcium between the two major intracellular calcium stores in association with BCL2 (By similarity). Involved in mitochondrial quality control via its interaction with SPATA18/MIEAP: in response to mitochondrial damage, participates in mitochondrial protein catabolic process (also named MALM) leading to the degradation of damaged proteins inside mitochondria. The physical interaction of S
   1549..1567    -  promoter       SP6 promoter: promoter for bacteriophage SP6 RNA polymerase
   1593..1817    +  polyA_signal   bGH poly(A) signal: bovine growth hormone polyadenylation signal
   1821..1842    +  promoter       SV40 promoter (fragment): SV40 enhancer and early promoter
   1863..2291    +  rep_origin     f1 ori (sequence partly withheld): f1 bacteriophage origin of replication; arrow indicates direction of (+) strand synthesis
   2305..2634    +  promoter       SV40 promoter: SV40 enhancer and early promoter
   2701..3492    +  CDS            neo: KKA2_KLEPN - Also known as kan, nptII. Experimental evidence at protein level: Swiss-Prot protein existence level 1. Resistance to kanamycin, neomycin, paromomycin, ribostamycin, butirosin and gentamicin B. From Klebsiella pneumoniae.
   3516..3674    +  CDS            ble (fragment): BLE_KLEPN - Experimental evidence at protein level: Swiss-Prot protein existence level 1. Binding protein with a strong affinity to the bleomycin family of antibiotics. Binds to CL990; an antimitotic-antibiotic compound. From Klebsiella pneumoniae.
   3669..3790    +  polyA_signal   SV40 poly(A) signal: SV40 polyadenylation signal
   3863..3879    -  protein_bind   lac operator: The lac repressor binds to the lac operator to inhibit transcription in E. coli. This inhibition can be relieved by adding lactose or isopropyl-β-D-thiogalactopyranoside (IPTG). lac repressor encoded by lacI
   3887..3917    -  promoter       lac promoter: promoter for the E. coli lac operon
   3932..3953    -  protein_bind   CAP binding site: CAP binding activates transcription in the presence of cAMP. E. coli catabolite activator protein
   3966..4058    -  CDS            lacI (fragment): lac repressor; lacI; The lac repressor binds to the lac operator to inhibit transcription in E. coli. This inhibition can be relieved by adding lactose or isopropyl-β-D-thiogalactopyranoside (IPTG).
   4241..4829    -  rep_origin     ori: high-copy-number ColE1/pMB1/pBR322/pUC origin of replication
   5000..5860    -  CDS            AmpR: β-lactamase; bla; confers resistance to ampicillin, carbenicillin, and related antibiotics
   5861..5965    -  promoter       AmpR promoter: bla
