[The description below was written by a language model from this plasmid's Addgene catalogue record and pLannotate feature annotations shown in this document.]
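Description:
Myc-Bnip3-T181A is a mammalian expression plasmid built on a pcDNA3.1 backbone that was modified to carry a Myc epitope tag in its multiple cloning region. It is maintained in E. coli as a high-copy plasmid through a ColE1/pUC-type origin and selected with ampicillin via the β-lactamase gene. An f1 origin is also present, as are small lac promoter/operator remnants typical of this vector family. For selection in mammalian cells, an SV40 early promoter drives the neomycin phosphotransferase gene, terminated by an SV40 polyadenylation signal, allowing G418 selection of stable transfectants.

The payload is the mouse Bnip3 (BCL2 interacting protein 3, Nip3) coding sequence, cloned between EcoRI and XhoI sites so that it is fused in frame to the N-terminal Myc tag supplied by the backbone. Transcription is driven by the human CMV immediate early enhancer and promoter and terminated by the bovine growth hormone polyadenylation signal. Flanking T7 and SP6 promoters serve as sequencing primer sites. The insert carries a threonine-to-alanine substitution at residue 181, which removes a potential phosphorylation site; the associated publication concerns a 14-3-3 and PKA regulatory motif on Bnip3, so this construct presumably serves as a non-phosphorylatable comparison to the parental wild-type Myc-Bnip3 plasmid from which it was derived. The Myc tag is not annotated separately in the feature table, and the short HIV-1 LTR, bleomycin-resistance and lacI fragments called there are probably incidental annotation matches rather than functional elements. The sequenced record is slightly longer than the catalogued total size.
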