Addgene plasmid #197556: Myc-Bnip3-T181A
Purpose: Mammalian expression of myc-tagged mouse Bnip3 with an alanine substitution of threonine-181. Based on Myc-Bnip3FL (#100796)
Depositing lab: Joseph Gordon. Depositing organization: University of Manitoba. Publication: Misoprostol treatment prevents hypoxia-induced cardiac dysfunction through a 14-3-3 and PKA regulatory motif on Bnip3. Martens MD, Seshadri N, Nguyen L, Chapman D, Henson ES, Xiang B, Falk L, Mendoza A, Rattan S, Field JT, Kawalec P, Gibson SB, Keijzer R, Saleem A, Hatch GM, Doucette CA, Karch JM, Dolinsky VW, Dixon IM, West AR, Rampitsch C, Gordon JW. Cell Death Dis. 2021 Nov 26;12(12):1105. doi: 10.1038/s41419-021-04402-3. PubMed 34824192.
Backbone
  Vector backbone: pcDNA3.1
  Backbone size w/o insert (bp): 5400
  Total vector size (bp): 5964
  Modifications to backbone: Myc tag added to multiple cloning region
  Vector type: Mammalian Expression
  Selectable markers: Neomycin (select with G418)
Growth in bacteria
  Bacterial resistance: Ampicillin, 100 μg/mL
  Growth temperature: 37°C
  Growth strain: DH5alpha
  Copy number: High Copy
Gene/Insert
  Gene/Insert name: BCL2 Interacting Protein 3 (alt name: Bnip3, Nip3)
  Species: M. musculus (mouse)
  Insert size (bp): 564
  Mutation: Threonine 181 changed to alanine
  GenBank ID: NM_009760.4
  Entrez Gene: Bnip3 (a.k.a. Nip3)
  Promoter: CMV
  Tag / fusion protein: Myc (N terminal on backbone)
  Cloning method: Restriction Enzyme; 5′ cloning site EcoRI (not destroyed); 3′ cloning site XhoI (not destroyed)
  Sequencing primers: 5′ T7; 3′ SP6
Terms and licenses: Academic/Nonprofit Terms; Industry Terms: Not Available to Industry
How to cite: Myc-Bnip3-T181A was a gift from Joseph Gordon (Addgene plasmid # 197556 ; http://n2t.net/addgene:197556 ; RRID:Addgene_197556)
