>Addgene plasmid #197556 | Myc-Bnip3-T181A | depositor partial sequence | sequence record 382760 | Coding region from the T7 primer
GCAGAGCTGATCTCCGAGGAGGACCTGGGATCCATCGATGTCGACGAATTCATGTCGCAGAGCGGGGAGG
AGAACCTGCAGGGCTCCTGGGTAGAACTGCACTTCAGCAATGGCAATGGGAGCAGCGTTCCAGCCTCCGT
CTCTATTTATAATGGTGACATGGAAAAAATACTGTTGGATGCCCAGCATGAATCTGGACGAAGTAGCTCC
AAGAGTTCTCACTGTGACAGCCCACCTCGCTCCCAGACACCACAAGATACCAACAGAGCTGAAATAGACA
GCCACAGCTTTGGCGAGAAAAACAGCACTCTGTCTGAGGAAGATTATATTGAGAGAAGAAGAGAAGTTGA
AAGTATCCTGAAGAAAAACTCAGATTGGATATGGGATTGGTCAAGTCGACCAGAAAATATTCCCCCCAAG
GAGTTCCTTTTTAAACACCCGAAGCGCACAGCTACTCTCAGCATGAGAAACACAAGCGTTATGAAGAAAG
GGGGAATTTTCTCAGCAGACTTTCTGAAGGTTTTCCTTCCATCTCTGTTACTGTCTCATCTGCTGGCCAT
TGGCTTGGGGATCTACATTGGAAGGCGTCTGGCAACTTCCACTAGCACCTTCTGACTCGAGCATGCATCT
AGAGGGCCCTATTCTATAGTGTCACCTAAATGCTAGAGCTCGCTGATCAGCCTCGACTGTGCCTTCTAGT
TGCCAGCCATCTGTTGTTTGCCCCTCCCCCGTGCCTTCCTTGACCCTGGAAGGTGCCACTCCCACTGTCC
TTTCCTAATAAAATGAGGAAATTGCATCGCATTGTCTGAGTAGGTGTCATTCTATTCTGGGGGGTGGGGT
GGGGCAGGACAGCAAGGGGGAGGATTGGGAAGACAATAGCAGGCATGCTGGGGATGCGGTGGGCTCTATG
GCTTCTGAGGCGGAAAGAACCAGCTGGGGCTCTAGGGGGTATCCCCACGCGCCCTGTAGCGGCGCATTAA
GCGC
